>Addgene plasmid #85054 | pLifeAct_mScarlet_N1 | addgene full sequence | sequence record 313703 | Addgene NGS Result
CGTTACATAACTTACGGTAAATGGCCCGCCTGGCTGACCGCCCAACGACCCCCGCCCATTGACGTCAATA
ATGACGTATGTTCCCATAGTAACGCCAATAGGGACTTTCCATTGACGTCAATGGGTGGAGTATTTACGGT
AAACTGCCCACTTGGCAGTACATCAAGTGTATCATATGCCAAGTACGCCCCCTATTGACGTCAATGACGG
TAAATGGCCCGCCTGGCATTATGCCCAGTACATGACCTTATGGGACTTTCCTACTTGGCAGTACATCTAC
GTATTAGTCATCGCTATTACCATGGTGATGCGGTTTTGGCAGTACATCAATGGGCGTGGATAGCGGTTTG
ACTCACGGGGATTTCCAAGTCTCCACCCCATTGACGTCAATGGGAGTTTGTTTTGGCACCAAAATCAACG
GGACTTTCCAAAATGTCGTAACAACTCCGCCCCATTGACGCAAATGGGCGGTAGGCGTGTACGGTGGGAG
GTCTATATAAGCAGAGCTGGTTTAGTGAACCGTCAGATCCGCTAGCGCTACCGGACTCAGATCTCGAGCT
CAAGCTTCGAATTCCACCATGGGCGTGGCCGACCTGATCAAGAAGTTCGAGAGCATCAGCAAGGAGGAGG
GGGATCCACCGGTCGCCACCATGGTGAGCAAGGGCGAGGCAGTGATCAAGGAGTTCATGCGGTTCAAGGT
GCACATGGAGGGCTCCATGAACGGCCACGAGTTCGAGATCGAGGGCGAGGGCGAGGGCCGCCCCTACGAG
GGCACCCAGACCGCCAAGCTGAAGGTGACCAAGGGTGGCCCCCTGCCCTTCTCCTGGGACATCCTGTCCC
CTCAGTTCATGTACGGCTCCAGGGCCTTCACCAAGCACCCCGCCGACATCCCCGACTACTATAAGCAGTC
CTTCCCCGAGGGCTTCAAGTGGGAGCGCGTGATGAACTTCGAGGACGGCGGCGCCGTGACCGTGACCCAG
GACACCTCCCTGGAGGACGGCACCCTGATCTACAAGGTGAAGCTCCGCGGCACCAACTTCCCTCCTGACG
GCCCCGTAATGCAGAAGAAGACAATGGGCTGGGAAGCGTCCACCGAGCGGTTGTACCCCGAGGACGGCGT
GCTGAAGGGCGACATTAAGATGGCCCTGCGCCTGAAGGACGGCGGCCGCTACCTGGCGGACTTCAAGACC
ACCTACAAGGCCAAGAAGCCCGTGCAGATGCCCGGCGCCTACAACGTCGACCGCAAGTTGGACATCACCT
CCCACAACGAGGACTACACCGTGGTGGAACAGTACGAACGCTCCGAGGGCCGCCACTCCACCGGCGGCAT
GGACGAGCTGTACAAGTAAAGCGGCCGCGACTCTAGATCATAATCAGCCATACCACATTTGTAGAGGTTT
TACTTGCTTTAAAAAACCTCCCACACCTCCCCCTGAACCTGAAACATAAAATGAATGCAATTGTTGTTGT
TAACTTGTTTATTGCAGCTTATAATGGTTACAAATAAAGCAATAGCATCACAAATTTCACAAATAAAGCA
TTTTTTTCACTGCATTCTAGTTGTGGTTTGTCCAAACTCATCAATGTATCTTAAGGCGTAAATTGTAAGC
GTTAATATTTTGTTAAAATTCGCGTTAAATTTTTGTTAAATCAGCTCATTTTTTAACCAATAGGCCGAAA
TCGGCAAAATCCCTTATAAATCAAAAGAATAGACCGAGATAGGGT
[37 nt withheld, positions 1726-1762]
AAAGAACGTGGACTCCAACGTCAAAGG
[49 nt withheld, positions 1790-1838]
T
[91 nt withheld, positions 1840-1930]
G
[124 nt withheld, positions 1932-2055]
CAGGTGGCACTTTTCGGGGAAATGTGCGCGGAACCCCTATTTGTTTATTTTTCTAAATACATTCAAATAT
GTATCCGCTCATGAGACAATAACCCTGATAAATGCTTCAATAATATTGAAAAAGGAAGAGTCCTGAGGCG
GAAAGAACCAGCTGTGGAATGTGTGTCAGTTAGGGTGTGGAAAGTCCCCAGGCTCCCCAGCAGGCAGAAG
TATGCAAAGCATGCATCTCAATTAGTCAGCAACCAGGTGTGGAAAGTCCCCAGGCTCCCCAGCAGGCAGA
AGTATGCAAAGCATGCATCTCAATTAGTCAGCAACCATAGTCCCGCCCCTAACTCCGCCCATCCCGCCCC
TAACTCCGCCCAGTTCCGCCCATTCTCCGCCCCATGGCTGACTAATTTTTTTTATTTATGCAGAGGCCGA
GGCCGCCTCGGCCTCTGAGCTATTCCAGAAGTAGTGAGGAGGCTTTTTTGGAGGCCTAGGCTTTTGCAAA
GATCGATCAAGAGACAGGATGAGGATCGTTTCGCATGATTGAACAAGATGGATTGCACGCAGGTTCTCCG
GCCGCTTGGGTGGAGAGGCTATTCGGCTATGACTGGGCACAACAGACAATCGGCTGCTCTGATGCCGCCG
TGTTCCGGCTGTCAGCGCAGGGGCGCCCGGTTCTTTTTGTCAAGACCGACCTGTCCGGTGCCCTGAATGA
ACTGCAAGACGAGGCAGCGCGGCTATCGTGGCTGGCCACGACGGGCGTTCCTTGCGCAGCTGTGCTCGAC
GTTGTCACTGAAGCGGGAAGGGACTGGCTGCTATTGGGCGAAGTGCCGGGGCAGGATCTCCTGTCATCTC
ACCTTGCTCCTGCCGAGAAAGTATCCATCATGGCTGATGCAATGCGGCGGCTGCATACGCTTGATCCGGC
TACCTGCCCATTCGACCACCAAGCGAAACATCGCATCGAGCGAGCACGTACTCGGATGGAAGCCGGTCTT
GTCGATCAGGATGATCTGGACGAAGAGCATCAGGGGCTCGCGCCAGCCGAACTGTTCGCCAGGCTCAAGG
CGAGCATGCCCGACGGCGAGGATCTCGTCGTGACCCATGGCGATGCCTGCTTGCCGAATATCATGGTGGA
AAATGGCCGCTTTTCTGGATTCATCGACTGTGGCCGGCTGGGTGTGGCGGACCGCTATCAGGACATAGCG
TTGGCTACCCGTGATATTGCTGAAGAGCTTGGCGGCGAATGGGCTGACCGCTTCCTCGTGCTTTACGGTA
TCGCCGCTCCCGATTCGCAGCGCATCGCCTTCTATCGCCTTCTTGACGAGTTCTTCTGAGCGGGACTCTG
GGGTTCGAAATGACCGACCAAGCGACGCCCAACCTGCCATCACGAGATTTCGATTCCACCGCCGCCTTCT
ATGAAAGGTTGGGCTTCGGAATCGTTTTCCGGGACGCCGGCTGGATGATCCTCCAGCGCGGGGATCTCAT
GCTGGAGTTCTTCGCCCACCCTAGGGGGAGGCTAACTGAAACACGGAAGGAGACAATACCGGAAGGAACC
CGCGCTATGACGGCAATAAAAAGACAGAATAAAACGCACGGTGTTGGGTCGTTTGTTCATAAACGCGGGG
TTCGGTCCCAGGGCTGGCACTCTGTCGATACCCCACCGAGACCCCATTGGGGCCAATACGCCCGCGTTTC
TTCCTTTTCCCCACCCCACCCCCCAAGTTCGGGTGAAGGCCCAGGGCTCGCAGCCAACGTCGGGGCGGCA
GGCCCTGCCATAGCCTCAGGTTACTCATATATACTTTAGATTGATTTAAAACTTCATTTTTAATTTAAAA
GGATCTAGGTGAAGATCCTTTTTGATAATCTCATGACCAAAATCCCTTAACGTGAGTTTTCGTTCCACTG
AGCGTCAGACCCCGTAGAAAAGATCAAAGGATCTTCTTGAGATCCTTTTTTTCTGCGCGTAATCTGCTGC
TTGCAAACAAAAAAACCACCGCTACCAGCGGTGGTTTGTTTGCCGGATCAAGAGCTACCAACTCTTTTTC
CGAAGGTAACTGGCTTCAGCAGAGCGCAGATACCAAATACTGTTCTTCTAGTGTAGCCGTAGTTAGGCCA
CCACTTCAAGAACTCTGTAGCACCGCCTACATACCTCGCTCTGCTAATCCTGTTACCAGTGGCTGCTGCC
AGTGGCGATAAGTCGTGTCTTACCGGGTTGGACTCAAGACGATAGTTACCGGATAAGGCGCAGCGGTCGG
GCTGAACGGGGGGTTCGTGCACACAGCCCAGCTTGGAGCGAACGACCTACACCGAACTGAGATACCTACA
GCGTGAGCTATGAGAAAGCGCCACGCTTCCCGAAGGGAGAAAGGCGGACAGGTATCCGGTAAGCGGCAGG
GTCGGAACAGGAGAGCGCACGAGGGAGCTTCCAGGGGGAAACGCCTGGTATCTTTATAGTCCTGTCGGGT
TTCGCCACCTCTGACTTGAGCGTCGATTTTTGTGATGCTCGTCAGGGGGGCGGAGCCTATGGAAAAACGC
CAGCAACGCGGCCTTTTTACGGTTCCTGGCCTTTTGCTGGCCTTTTGCTCACATGTTCTTTCCTGCGTTA
TCCCCTGATTCTGTGGATAACCGTATTACCGCCATGCATTAGTTATTAATAGTAATCAATTACGGGGTCA
TTAGTTCATAGCCCATATATGGAGTTCCG
Features (pLannotate 1.2.2; 16 found; start..end, strand, type, name):
      1..304     +  enhancer       CMV enhancer: human cytomegalovirus immediate early enhancer
    305..508     +  promoter       CMV promoter: human cytomegalovirus (CMV) immediate early promoter
    531..574     +  misc_feature   MCS (fragment): multiple cloning site
    579..650     +  CDS            ABP140 (fragment): AB140_YEAST - Also known as TRM140. Experimental evidence at protein level: Swiss-Prot protein existence level 1. S-adenosyl-L-methionine-dependent methyltransferase that mediates N(3)-methylcytidine modification of residue 32 of the tRNA anticodon loop of tRNA(Thr) and tRNA(Ser). Binds F-actin and shows weak F-actin cross-linking activity. From Saccharomyces cerevisiae (strain ATCC 204508 / S288c) (Baker's yeast).
    651..1346    +  CDS            mScarlet: mScarlet is a basic (constitutively fluorescent) red fluorescent protein published in 2016, derived from synthetic construct. It has moderate acid sensitivity.
   1366..1449    +  CDS            large T antigen (fragment): large T antigen from SV40 (simian virus 40)
   1472..1593    +  polyA_signal   SV40 poly(A) signal: SV40 polyadenylation signal
   1627..2055    -  rep_origin     f1 ori (sequence partly withheld): f1 bacteriophage origin of replication; arrow indicates direction of (+) strand synthesis
   2082..2186    +  promoter       AmpR promoter: bla
   2188..2545    +  promoter       SV40 promoter: SV40 enhancer and early promoter
   2580..3374    +  CDS            NeoR/KanR: aminoglycoside phosphotransferase from Tn5; aph(3')-II (or nptII); confers resistance to neomycin, kanamycin, and G418 (Geneticin®)
   3395..3547    +  CDS            ble (fragment): BLE_KLEPN - Experimental evidence at protein level: Swiss-Prot protein existence level 1. Binding protein with a strong affinity to the bleomycin family of antibiotics. Binds to CL990; an antimitotic-antibiotic compound. From Klebsiella pneumoniae.
   3606..3653    +  polyA_signal   HSV TK poly(A) signal: herpes simplex virus thymidine kinase polyadenylation signal (Cole and Stacy, 1985)
   3744..3760    -  polyA_signal   bGH poly(A) signal (fragment): bovine growth hormone polyadenylation signal
   3982..4570    +  rep_origin     ori: high-copy-number ColE1/pMB1/pBR322/pUC origin of replication
   4685..4744    +  enhancer       CMV enhancer (fragment): human cytomegalovirus immediate early enhancer
