[The description below was written by a language model from this plasmid's Addgene catalogue record and pLannotate feature annotations shown in this document.]
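Description:
pLifeAct_mScarlet_N1 is a mammalian expression plasmid built on the pmScarlet_N1 backbone, an N1-style vector in which a coding sequence is cloned upstream of, and in frame with, the monomeric red fluorescent protein mScarlet. It is propagated in E. coli through a high-copy ColE1/pUC-type origin and also carries an f1 phage origin. A single NeoR/KanR (aminoglycoside phosphotransferase) gene serves both hosts. A bacterial bla-type promoter drives it for kanamycin selection, and the adjacent SV40 enhancer/early promoter drives it in mammalian cells for G418 selection, with the HSV TK polyadenylation signal terminating the cassette. The short ble, bGH poly(A) and SV40 large T antigen fragments listed in the annotation appear to be partial sequence matches in the backbone rather than functional elements.

The payload is LifeAct, a short synthetic 51 bp insert encoding an F-actin-binding peptide. The annotation matches it to the N-terminal portion of yeast Abp140. It was placed between the EcoRI and AgeI sites of the multiple cloning site, so the peptide is fused to the N-terminus of mScarlet. The human CMV immediate early enhancer and promoter drive constitutive expression of the fusion, and the SV40 polyadenylation signal provides transcript processing.

When transfected into mammalian cells, the LifeAct-mScarlet fusion decorates filamentous actin and so allows red fluorescence imaging of the actin cytoskeleton in living cells. According to the record, it is intended for in vivo visualization of actin and can be used in colocalization studies alongside other fluorescent markers.
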