Addgene plasmid #85054: pLifeAct_mScarlet_N1
Purpose: In vivo visualization of actin cytoskeleton (can be used for colocalization studies)
Depositing lab: Dorus Gadella. Depositing organization: University of Amsterdam. Publication: mScarlet: a bright monomeric red fluorescent protein for cellular imaging. Bindels DS, Haarbosch L, van Weeren L, Postma M, Wiese KE, Mastop M, Aumonier S, Gotthard G, Royant A, Hink MA, Gadella TW Jr. Nat Methods. 2016 Nov 21. doi: 10.1038/nmeth.4074. PubMed 27869816.
Backbone
  Vector backbone: pmScarlet_N1
  Backbone manufacturer: Gadella Lab
  Backbone size w/o insert (bp): 4693
  Vector type: Mammalian Expression
  Selectable markers: Neomycin (select with G418)
Growth in bacteria
  Bacterial resistance: Kanamycin, 50 μg/mL
  Growth temperature: 37°C
  Growth strain: DH5alpha
  Copy number: High Copy
Gene/Insert
  Gene/Insert name: LifeAct
  Species: Synthetic
  Insert size (bp): 51
  Promoter: CMV
  Cloning method: Restriction Enzyme; 5′ cloning site EcoRI (not destroyed); 3′ cloning site AgeI (not destroyed)
  Sequencing primers: 5′ AGGTCTATATAAGCAGAGC; 3′ TCTACAAATGTGGTATGGC
Terms and licenses: Academic/Nonprofit Terms; Industry Terms: Not Available to Industry
How to cite: pLifeAct_mScarlet_N1 was a gift from Dorus Gadella (Addgene plasmid # 85054 ; http://n2t.net/addgene:85054 ; RRID:Addgene_85054)
