>Addgene plasmid #85054 | pLifeAct_mScarlet_N1 | addgene partial sequence | sequence record 167612 | CMV-F 5'-CGCAAATGGGCGGTAGGCGTG-3'
GTGAACCGTCAGATCCGCTAGCGCTACCGGACTCAGATCTCGAGCTCAAGCTTCGAATTCCACCATGGGC
GTGGCCGACCTGATCAAGAAGTTCGAGAGCATCAGCAAGGAGGAGGGGGATCCACCGGTCGCCACCATGG
TGAGCAAGGGCGAGGCAGTGATCAAGGAGTTCATGCGGTTCAAGGTGCACATGGAGGGCTCCATGAACGG
CCACGAGTTCGAGATCGAGGGCGAGGGCGAGGGCCGCCCCTACGAGGGCACCCAGACCGCCAAGCTGAAG
GTGACCAAGGGTGGCCCCCTGCCCTTCTCCTGGGACATCCTGTCCCCTCAGTTCATGTACGGCTCCAGGG
CCTTCACCAAGCACCCCGCCGACATCCCCGACTACTATAAGCAGTCCTTCCCCGAGGGCTTCAAGTGGGA
GCGCGTGATGAACTTCGAGGACGGCGGCGCCGTGACCGTGACCCAGGACACCTCCCTGGAGGACGGCACC
CTGATCTACAAGGTGAAGCTCCGCGGCACCAACTTCCCTCCTGACGGCCCCGTAATGCAGAAGAAGACAA
TGGGCTGGGAAGCGTCCACCGAGCGGTTGTACCCCGAGGACGGCGTGCTGAAGGGCGACATTAAGATGGC
CCTGCGCCTGAAGGACGGCGGCCGCTACCTGGCGGACTTCAAGACCACCTACAAGGCCAAGAAGCCCGTG
CAGATGCCCGGCGCCTACAACGTCGACCGCAAGTTGGACATCACCTCCCACAACGAGGACTACACCGTGG
TGGAACAGTACGAACGCTCCGAGGGCCGCCACTCCACCGGCGGCATGGACGAGCTGTACAAGTAAAGCGG
CCGCGACTCTAGATCATAATCAGCCATACCACATTTGTAGAGGTTTTACTTGCTTTAAAAAACCTCCC
