>Addgene plasmid #85054 | pLifeAct_mScarlet_N1 | addgene partial sequence | sequence record 167613 | SV40pA-R 5'-GAAATTTGTGATGCTATTGC-3'
GTTAACAACAACAATTGCATTCATTTTATGTTTCAGGTTCAGGGGGAGGTGTGGGAGGTTTTTTAAAGCA
AGTAAAACCTCTACAAATGTGGTATGGCTGATTATGATCTAGAGTCGCGGCCGCTTTACTTGTACAGCTC
GTCCATGCCGCCGGTGGAGTGGCGGCCCTCGGAGCGTTCGTACTGTTCCACCACGGTGTAGTCCTCGTTG
TGGGAGGTGATGTCCAACTTGCGGTCGACGTTGTAGGCGCCGGGCATCTGCACGGGCTTCTTGGCCTTGT
AGGTGGTCTTGAAGTCCGCCAGGTAGCGGCCGCCGTCCTTCAGGCGCAGGGCCATCTTAATGTCGCCCTT
CAGCACGCCGTCCTCGGGGTACAACCGCTCGGTGGACGCTTCCCAGCCCATTGTCTTCTTCTGCATTACG
GGGCCGTCAGGAGGGAAGTTGGTGCCGCGGAGCTTCACCTTGTAGATCAGGGTGCCGTCCTCCAGGGAGG
TGTCCTGGGTCACGGTCACGGCGCCGCCGTCCTCGAAGTTCATCACGCGCTCCCACTTGAAGCCCTCGGG
GAAGGACTGCTTATAGTAGTCGGGGATGTCGGCGGGGTGCTTGGTGAAGGCCCTGGAGCCGTACATGAAC
TGAGGGGACAGGATGTCCC
